LOCUS       Exported 1007 bp ds-DNA linear SYN 03-JUN-2021
DEFINITION  inducible expression fo Slc1a5 in mammalian cells.
ACCESSION   .
VERSION     .
KEYWORDS    pCLXSN(GFP)-HA-Slc1a5 (mouse)
SOURCE      synthetic DNA construct
  ORGANISM  synthetic DNA construct
REFERENCE   1 (bases 1 to 1007)
  TITLE     Shao-Cong Sun lab plasmids
  JOURNAL   Unpublished
REFERENCE   2 (bases 1 to 1007)
  AUTHORS   .
  TITLE     Direct Submission
  JOURNAL   Exported Jun 3, 2021 from SnapGene Server 1.1.58
            http://www.snapgene.com
FEATURES             Location/Qualifiers
     source          1..1007
                     /organism="synthetic DNA construct"
                     /mol_type="other DNA"
     CDS             36..62
                     /codon_start=1
                     /product="HA (human influenza hemagglutinin) epitope tag"
                     /label=HA
                     /translation="YPYDVPDYA"
     regulatory      912..921
                     /regulatory_class="other"
                     /note="vertebrate consensus sequence for strong initiation
                     of translation (Kozak, 1987)"
ORIGIN
        1 tcactccttc tctaggcgcc ggaattatca tggcctaccc ttatgatgtg ccagattatg
       61 cctctcccga attcagcatg gcagtggatc cccctaaggc tgaccccaaa ggggtagtag
      121 cggtggattc caccgcgaac ggtggccccg cgctgggatc cagagaggac cagagtgcga
      181 aagcaggtgg ttgctgcggt tcccgtgacc gggtgcgccg ctgcattcgc gccaacctgc
      241 tggtgctgct cacggtggct gcggtggtgg ctggcgtggg gctggggctg ggggtctcgg
      301 cggcgggcgg tgctgacgcg ctgggtcccc cgcgcttgac cgctttcgcc ttcccgggag
      361 agctgctgct gcgtctgctg aagatgatca tcctgccgct cgtggtgtgc agcctgatcg
      421 gaggtgcagc cagcttggac cctagcgcgt tcggtcgtgt gggcgcctgg gcgctgctct
      481 ttttcctggt caccacactg ctcgcgtcgg cgctcggcgt gggtttggcc ctggcgctga
      541 agccgggcgc cgccgttacc gccatcacct ccatcaacga ctctgttgta gacccctgtg
      601 cccgcagtgc accaaccaaa gaggtgctgg attcctttct agatctcgtg aggaatattt
      661 tcccctccaa tctggtgtct gctgccttcc gctcttttgc tacctcatat gaacccaaag
      721 acaactcatg taaaataccg caatcctgta tccagcggga gatcaattca accatggtcc
      781 agcttctctg tgaggtggag ggaatgaaca tcctgggcct ggtggtcttc gctatcgtct
      841 ttggtgtggc tctgcggaag ctggggcccg agggtgagct gctcattcgt ttcttcaact
      901 ccttcaatga tgccaccatg gtcctggtct cctggattat gtggtacgca cccgttggaa
      961 tcctgttcct ggtggccagc aagattgtgg agatgaaaga cgtccgc
//
