>Addgene plasmid #71458 | pCLXSN(GFP)-HA-Slc1a5 (mouse) | addgene partial sequence | sequence record 132717 | pBABE3 5'-ACCCTAACTGACACACATTCC-3'
AGATTCCTTTTCGAACGTGGCACTGGAGTCCCCGGTGGGTCCCTGGTACTGTTTCAGGAGGGGATTCCCC
TCCTCTGTGGCGAGGGGCAGTGGATTCAGAGACACCTCGTTCTTCACCTGGATCAATTCGGGCTCTGAGC
TCGGCATCTTGGTTCGATCCACGTAACTCTGAAGCAGTCCAGCCCCAAAAGCATCACCTTCCACGTTGAG
GACAGTACAGGACCTGTCCACTAGCCAGTCCACGGCCAAGATCAAGGAGATGTCCTTCACAGGCAGGCTG
ACTGCTTCCAGGATGATGGCGAGGGTGAGGACGCCCCCTGCAGGGATCCCTGCCGCACCGACACTGGATG
CTGTGGCTGTGACCAGGATGGTGATGATCTTCACGAAGTCCAGGGACACCCCGTTTAGTTGTGCGATGAA
CACTGCCGCCACACACTGGAACAGCGCCGCCCCGTCCATGTTGACCGTGGCGCCGATGGGTAGGATGAAC
CGGCTGATGTGTTTGGCCGCACCATTCTTCTCCTCTACACACTTCATCATCAGAGGCAAGGTGGCAGAGC
TAGAAGAGGTCCCGAAAGCAGTGGCCAGGGGTGTCATGATGCCCCACAGGAATCGATAGGGATTTTTGCG
GGTGAAGAGGAAGTAGATGAGAGGCAGAACCAGGAGCCCGTGGATGGCGTGGCCCAGCAGGCAGCACAGA
ATGTATTTGCCGAGGCTGATGAAGAGCTGGCGGACGTCTTTCATCTCCACAATCTTGCTGGCCACCAGGA
ACAGGATTCCAACGGGTGCGTACCACATAATCCAGGAGACCAGGACCATGGTGGCATCATTGAAGGAGTT
GAAGAAACGAATGAGCAGCTCACCC
