>Addgene plasmid #71458 | pCLXSN(GFP)-HA-Slc1a5 (mouse) | addgene partial sequence | sequence record 134859 | LNCX-3 5'-ACCTACAGGTGGGGTCTTTCATTCCC-3'
AAATCTTTTATTTTATCGAACCCCAGAGTCCCGCTCAGAAGAACTCGTCAAGAAGGCGATAGAAGGCGAT
GCGATGCATCTTACTTGTACAGCTCGTCCATGCCGAGAGTGATCCCGGCGGCGGTCACGAACTCCAGCAG
GACCATGTGATCGCGCTTCTCGTTGGGGTCTTTGCTCAGGGCGGACTGGGTGCTCAGGTAGTGGTTGTCG
GGCAGCAGCACGGGGCCGTCGCCGATGGGGGTGTTCTGCTGGTAGTGGTCGGCGAGCTGCACGCTGCCGT
CCTCGATGTTGTGGCGGATCTTGAAGTTCACCTTGATGCCGTTCTTCTGCTTGTCGGCCATGATATAGAC
GTTGTGGCTGTTGTAGTTGTACTCCAGCTTGTGCCCCAGGATGTTGCCGTCCTCCTTGAAGTCGATGCCC
TTCAGCTCGATGCGGTTCACCAGGGTGTCGCCCTCGAACTTCACCTCGGCGCGGGTCTTGTAGTTGCCGT
CGTCCTTGAAGAAGATGGTGCGCTCCTGGACGTAGCCTTCGGGCATGGCGGACTTGAAGAAGTCGTGCTG
CTTCATGTGGTCGGGGTAGCGGCTGAAGCACTGCACGCCGTAGGTCAGGGTGGTCACGAGGGTGGGCCAG
GGCACGGGCAGCTTGCCGGTGGTGCAGATGAACTTCAGGGTCAGCTTGCCGTAGGTGGCATCGCCCTCGC
CCTCGCCGGACACGCTGAACTTGTGGCCGTTTACGTCGCCGTCCAGCTCGACCAGGATGGGCACCACCCC
GGTGAACAGCTCCTCGCCCTTGCTCACCATGGTATCGATGCTCATCCTGTCTCTTGATCAGATCCGCCTC
GACCTGCAGCCCAAGCTTTTTGCAAAAGCCTAGGCCTCCAAAAAAGCCTCCTCACTACTTCTGGAATAGC
TCAGA
