[The description below was written by a language model from this plasmid's Addgene catalogue record and the feature table of its GenBank file.]
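Description:
pCLXSN(GFP)-HA-Slc1a5 (mouse) is a retroviral mammalian expression plasmid built on pCLXSN-GFP, a roughly 8 kb modified derivative of the pCLXSN backbone in which GFP serves as the marker for identifying or sorting transduced cells. In bacteria it is maintained as a high-copy plasmid under ampicillin selection. The catalogue entry recommends a recombination-deficient host strain, as is usual for vectors carrying repeated LTR sequences.

The payload is a mouse Slc1a5 cDNA of about 1.65 kb, encoding the neutral amino acid and glutamine transporter also known as ASCT2. It was inserted between EcoRI and XhoI sites, both preserved, and carries an N-terminal HA epitope tag for detecting the protein by immunoblotting or immunostaining. The record lists CMV as the promoter. The coding sequence differs from the GenBank reference at three positions (A85P, L125F and V384A), which the depositor says do not affect function. The depositor also notes that the insert was transferred from a pCLXSN version of the construct.

The stated purpose is "inducible" expression of Slc1a5 in mammalian cells, but no inducible regulatory element is described in the record, so the basis for that term is unclear. The associated study concerns ASCT2-dependent glutamine uptake and mTORC1 activation in inflammatory T cell responses, which fits use of the plasmid for retroviral delivery of tagged transporter into cells. The available sequence record is only a partial read of about 1 kb. It annotates the HA tag near its start and a short Kozak-like consensus motif further downstream, and it does not cover the LTRs, packaging signal, GFP cassette, replication origin or resistance gene.
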