Addgene plasmid #71458: pCLXSN(GFP)-HA-Slc1a5 (mouse)
Purpose: inducible expression fo Slc1a5 in mammalian cells
Depositing lab: Shao-Cong Sun. Depositing organization: University of Texas MD Anderson Cancer Center. Publication: Inflammatory T cell responses rely on amino acid transporter ASCT2 facilitation of glutamine uptake and mTORC1 kinase activation. Nakaya M, Xiao Y, Zhou X, Chang JH, Chang M, Cheng X, Blonska M, Lin X, Sun SC. Immunity. 2014 May 15;40(5):692-705. doi: 10.1016/j.immuni.2014.04.007. Epub 2014 May 1. PubMed 24792914.
Backbone
  Vector backbone: pCLXSN-GFP
  Backbone manufacturer: Obtained from Dr. Inder Verma and modified in Dr. Shao-Cong's lab. Addgene Plasmid #27557
  Backbone size w/o insert (bp): 8000
  Vector type: Mammalian Expression, Retroviral
  Selectable markers: GFP
Growth in bacteria
  Bacterial resistance: Ampicillin, 100 μg/mL
  Growth temperature: 37°C
  Growth strain: NEB Stable
  Copy number: High Copy
Gene/Insert
  Gene/Insert name: Slc1a5
  Species: M. musculus (mouse)
  Insert size (bp): 1650
  Mutation: A85P, L125F and V384A mutations compared to GenBank reference sequence NM_009201.2
  Entrez Gene: Slc1a5 (a.k.a. AAAT, ASCT2, ATBO, M7V1, M7VS1, R16, RDRC, Slc1a7)
  Promoter: CMV
  Tag / fusion protein: HA (N terminal on insert)
  Cloning method: Restriction Enzyme; 5′ cloning site EcoRI (not destroyed); 3′ cloning site XhoI (not destroyed)
  Sequencing primers: 5′ CCT CAC TCC TTC TCT AGG CG (or pLXSN 5'); 3′ CAC CCT AAC TGA CAC ACA TTC
Terms and licenses: Academic/Nonprofit Terms; Industry Terms: Not Available to Industry
Depositor comments: We transferred the Slc1a5 insert from the pCLXSN vector. The differences in Slc1a5 compared to GenBank reference sequence NM_009201.2 do not affect the function of the plasmid.
How to cite: pCLXSN(GFP)-HA-Slc1a5 (mouse) was a gift from Shao-Cong Sun (Addgene plasmid # 71458 ; http://n2t.net/addgene:71458 ; RRID:Addgene_71458)
